Addgene plasmid #188580: WT GBA pcDNA3.1
Purpose: Ectopic expression of wild-type GBA
Depositing lab: Anthony Schapira. Publication: The GBA variant E326K is associated with alpha-synuclein aggregation and lipid droplet accumulation in human cell lines. Smith LJ, Bolsinger MM, Chau KY, Gegg ME, Schapira AHV. Hum Mol Genet. 2022 Sep 20:ddac233. doi: 10.1093/hmg/ddac233. PubMed 36130205.
Backbone
  Vector backbone: pcDNA 3.1 (+)
  Backbone manufacturer: ThermoFisher
  Vector type: Mammalian Expression
  Selectable markers: Neomycin (select with G418)
Growth in bacteria
  Bacterial resistance: Ampicillin, 100 μg/mL
  Growth temperature: 37°C
  Growth strain: DH5alpha
  Copy number: High Copy
Gene/Insert
  Gene/Insert name: GBA
  Species: H. sapiens (human)
  Insert size (bp): 1750
  Entrez Gene: GBA1 (a.k.a. GBA, GCB, GLUC)
  Promoter: CMV
  Cloning method: Restriction Enzyme; 5′ cloning site NotI (5', carrying its own ATG) (unknown if destroyed); 3′ cloning site XbaI (3', carrying its own TGA) (unknown if destroyed)
Terms and licenses: Academic/Nonprofit Terms; Industry Terms: Not Available to Industry
How to cite: WT GBA pcDNA3.1 was a gift from Anthony Schapira (Addgene plasmid # 188580 ; http://n2t.net/addgene:188580 ; RRID:Addgene_188580)
