[The description below was written by a language model from this plasmid's Addgene catalogue record and pLannotate feature annotations shown in this document.]
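Description:
WT GBA pcDNA3.1 is a mammalian expression plasmid built on the commercial pcDNA3.1(+) backbone and carrying the wild-type human GBA (GBA1) coding sequence, which encodes the lysosomal enzyme glucosylceramidase that hydrolyses glucosylceramide to ceramide and glucose. The sequenced construct is about 7.0 kb. In bacteria it is maintained at high copy through a ColE1/pUC-type origin and selected with ampicillin via the β-lactamase gene and its native promoter. An f1 origin is also present, as are short lac promoter/operator remnants typical of this backbone.

The insert, recorded as roughly 1.75 kb and cloned between NotI and XbaI, supplies its own start and stop codons, so the protein is expressed without any vector-encoded tag; none is annotated in the feature table. Transcription is driven by the human cytomegalovirus immediate-early enhancer and promoter and terminated by the bovine growth hormone polyadenylation signal. A T7 promoter sits between the CMV promoter and the insert, which could allow in vitro transcription or serve as a sequencing primer site. A separate cassette, consisting of the SV40 early promoter, the neomycin phosphotransferase gene and an SV40 polyadenylation signal, permits G418 selection of stably transfected mammalian cells. A few small fragment annotations (a truncated HIV-1 LTR, a ble fragment, a lacI fragment) are probably short sequence similarities picked up by automated annotation rather than functional elements.

The stated purpose is ectopic expression of wild-type GBA. The associated study examined the E326K GBA variant in relation to alpha-synuclein aggregation and lipid droplet accumulation in human cell lines, a context in which this plasmid would plausibly serve as the wild-type reference.
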