Features (pLannotate 1.2.2; 20 found; start..end, strand, type, name):
     28..80      -  misc_feature   bom (fragment): basis of mobility region from pBR322
    235..614     +  enhancer       CMV enhancer: human cytomegalovirus immediate early enhancer
    615..818     +  promoter       CMV promoter: human cytomegalovirus (CMV) immediate early promoter
    814..847     +  LTR            5' LTR (truncated) (fragment): truncated 5' long terminal repeat (LTR) from HIV-1
    863..881     +  promoter       T7 promoter: promoter for bacteriophage T7 RNA polymerase
    992..2599    +  CDS            GBA (sequence partly withheld): GLCM_HUMAN - Also known as GC, GLUC. Experimental evidence at protein level: Swiss-Prot protein existence level 1. Glucosylceramidase that catalyzes, within the lysosomal compartment, the hydrolysis of glucosylceramide/GlcCer into free ceramide and glucose (PubMed:9201993, PubMed:24211208, PubMed:15916907). Thereby, plays a central role in the degradation of complex lipids and the turnover of cellular membranes (PubMed:27378698). Through the production of ceramides, participates in the PKC-activated salvage pathway of ceramide formation (PubMed:19279011). Also plays a role in cholesterol metab
   2640..2864    +  polyA_signal   bGH poly(A) signal: bovine growth hormone polyadenylation signal
   2868..2889    +  promoter       SV40 promoter (fragment): SV40 enhancer and early promoter
   2910..3338    +  rep_origin     f1 ori (sequence partly withheld): f1 bacteriophage origin of replication; arrow indicates direction of (+) strand synthesis
   3352..3681    +  promoter       SV40 promoter: SV40 enhancer and early promoter
   3748..4539    +  CDS            neo: KKA2_KLEPN - Also known as kan, nptII. Experimental evidence at protein level: Swiss-Prot protein existence level 1. Resistance to kanamycin, neomycin, paromomycin, ribostamycin, butirosin and gentamicin B. From Klebsiella pneumoniae.
   4563..4721    +  CDS            ble (fragment): BLE_KLEPN - Experimental evidence at protein level: Swiss-Prot protein existence level 1. Binding protein with a strong affinity to the bleomycin family of antibiotics. Binds to CL990; an antimitotic-antibiotic compound. From Klebsiella pneumoniae.
   4716..4837    +  polyA_signal   SV40 poly(A) signal: SV40 polyadenylation signal
   4910..4926    -  protein_bind   lac operator: The lac repressor binds to the lac operator to inhibit transcription in E. coli. This inhibition can be relieved by adding lactose or isopropyl-β-D-thiogalactopyranoside (IPTG). lac repressor encoded by lacI
   4934..4964    -  promoter       lac promoter: promoter for the E. coli lac operon
   4979..5000    -  protein_bind   CAP binding site: CAP binding activates transcription in the presence of cAMP. E. coli catabolite activator protein
   5013..5105    -  CDS            lacI (fragment): lac repressor; lacI; The lac repressor binds to the lac operator to inhibit transcription in E. coli. This inhibition can be relieved by adding lactose or isopropyl-β-D-thiogalactopyranoside (IPTG).
   5288..5876    -  rep_origin     ori: high-copy-number ColE1/pMB1/pBR322/pUC origin of replication
   6047..6907    -  CDS            AmpR: β-lactamase; bla; confers resistance to ampicillin, carbenicillin, and related antibiotics
   6908..7012    -  promoter       AmpR promoter: bla
>Addgene plasmid #188580 | WT GBA pcDNA3.1 | addgene full sequence | sequence record 373212 | Addgene NGS Result
GACGGATCGGGAGATCTCCCGATCCCCTATGGTGCACTCTCAGTACAATCTGCTCTGATGCCGCATAGTT
AAGCCAGTATCTGCTCCCTGCTTGTGTGTTGGAGGTCGCTGAGTAGTGCGCGAGCAAAATTTAAGCTACA
ACAAGGCAAGGCTTGACCGACAATTGCATGAAGAATCTGCTTAGGGTTAGGCGTTTTGCGCTGCTTCGCG
ATGTACGGGCCAGATATACGCGTTGACATTGATTATTGACTAGTTATTAATAGTAATCAATTACGGGGTC
ATTAGTTCATAGCCCATATATGGAGTTCCGCGTTACATAACTTACGGTAAATGGCCCGCCTGGCTGACCG
CCCAACGACCCCCGCCCATTGACGTCAATAATGACGTATGTTCCCATAGTAACGCCAATAGGGACTTTCC
ATTGACGTCAATGGGTGGAGTATTTACGGTAAACTGCCCACTTGGCAGTACATCAAGTGTATCATATGCC
AAGTACGCCCCCTATTGACGTCAATGACGGTAAATGGCCCGCCTGGCATTATGCCCAGTACATGACCTTA
TGGGACTTTCCTACTTGGCAGTACATCTACGTATTAGTCATCGCTATTACCATGGTGATGCGGTTTTGGC
AGTACATCAATGGGCGTGGATAGCGGTTTGACTCACGGGGATTTCCAAGTCTCCACCCCATTGACGTCAA
TGGGAGTTTGTTTTGGCACCAAAATCAACGGGACTTTCCAAAATGTCGTAACAACTCCGCCCCATTGACG
CAAATGGGCGGTAGGCGTGTACGGTGGGAGGTCTATATAAGCAGAGCTCTCTGGCTAACTAGAGAACCCA
CTGCTTACTGGCTTATCGAAATTAATACGACTCACTATAGGGAGACCCAAGCTGGCTAGCGTTTAAACTT
AAGCTTGGTACCGAGCTCGGATCCACTAGTCCAGTGTGGTGGAATTCTGCAGATATCCAGCACAGTGGCG
GCCGCGAGGGGATGGAGTTTTCAAGTCCTTCCAGAGAGGAATGTCCCAAGCCTTTGAGTAGGGTAAGCAT
CATGGCTGGCAGCCTCACAGGATTGCTTCTACTTCAGGCAGTGTCGTGGGCATCAGGT
[1470 nt withheld, positions 1109-2578]
ACCTACCTGTGGCGTCGCCAGTGATCTAGAGGGCCCGTTTAAACCCGCTGATCAGCCTCGACTGTGCCTT
CTAGTTGCCAGCCATCTGTTGTTTGCCCCTCCCCCGTGCCTTCCTTGACCCTGGAAGGTGCCACTCCCAC
TGTCCTTTCCTAATAAAATGAGGAAATTGCATCGCATTGTCTGAGTAGGTGTCATTCTATTCTGGGGGGT
GGGGTGGGGCAGGACAGCAAGGGGGAGGATTGGGAAGACAATAGCAGGCATGCTGGGGATGCGGTGGGCT
CTATGGCTTCTGAGGCGGAAAGAACCAGCTGGGGCTCTAGGGGGTATCCCC
[124 nt withheld, positions 2910-3033]
C
[91 nt withheld, positions 3035-3125]
A
[49 nt withheld, positions 3127-3175]
CCTTTGACGTTGGAGTCCACGTTCTTT
[37 nt withheld, positions 3203-3239]
ACCCTATCTCGGTCTATTCTTTTGATTTATAAGGGATTTTGCCGATTTCGGCCTATTGGTTAAAAAATGA
GCTGATTTAACAAAAATTTAACGCGAATTAATTCTGTGGAATGTGTGTCAGTTAGGGTGTGGAAAGTCCC
CAGGCTCCCCAGCAGGCAGAAGTATGCAAAGCATGCATCTCAATTAGTCAGCAACCAGGTGTGGAAAGTC
CCCAGGCTCCCCAGCAGGCAGAAGTATGCAAAGCATGCATCTCAATTAGTCAGCAACCATAGTCCCGCCC
CTAACTCCGCCCATCCCGCCCCTAACTCCGCCCAGTTCCGCCCATTCTCCGCCCCATGGCTGACTAATTT
TTTTTATTTATGCAGAGGCCGAGGCCGCCTCTGCCTCTGAGCTATTCCAGAAGTAGTGAGGAGGCTTTTT
TGGAGGCCTAGGCTTTTGCAAAAAGCTCCCGGGAGCTTGTATATCCATTTTCGGATCTGATCAAGAGACA
GGATGAGGATCGTTTCGCATGATTGAACAAGATGGATTGCACGCAGGTTCTCCGGCCGCTTGGGTGGAGA
GGCTATTCGGCTATGACTGGGCACAACAGACAATCGGCTGCTCTGATGCCGCCGTGTTCCGGCTGTCAGC
GCAGGGGCGCCCGGTTCTTTTTGTCAAGACCGACCTGTCCGGTGCCCTGAATGAACTGCAGGACGAGGCA
GCGCGGCTATCGTGGCTGGCCACGACGGGCGTTCCTTGCGCAGCTGTGCTCGACGTTGTCACTGAAGCGG
GAAGGGACTGGCTGCTATTGGGCGAAGTGCCGGGGCAGGATCTCCTGTCATCTCACCTTGCTCCTGCCGA
GAAAGTATCCATCATGGCTGATGCAATGCGGCGGCTGCATACGCTTGATCCGGCTACCTGCCCATTCGAC
CACCAAGCGAAACATCGCATCGAGCGAGCACGTACTCGGATGGAAGCCGGTCTTGTCGATCAGGATGATC
TGGACGAAGAGCATCAGGGGCTCGCGCCAGCCGAACTGTTCGCCAGGCTCAAGGCGCGCATGCCCGACGG
CGAGGATCTCGTCGTGACCCATGGCGATGCCTGCTTGCCGAATATCATGGTGGAAAATGGCCGCTTTTCT
GGATTCATCGACTGTGGCCGGCTGGGTGTGGCGGACCGCTATCAGGACATAGCGTTGGCTACCCGTGATA
TTGCTGAAGAGCTTGGCGGCGAATGGGCTGACCGCTTCCTCGTGCTTTACGGTATCGCCGCTCCCGATTC
GCAGCGCATCGCCTTCTATCGCCTTCTTGACGAGTTCTTCTGAGCGGGACTCTGGGGTTCGAAATGACCG
ACCAAGCGACGCCCAACCTGCCATCACGAGATTTCGATTCCACCGCCGCCTTCTATGAAAGGTTGGGCTT
CGGAATCGTTTTCCGGGACGCCGGCTGGATGATCCTCCAGCGCGGGGATCTCATGCTGGAGTTCTTCGCC
CACCCCAACTTGTTTATTGCAGCTTATAATGGTTACAAATAAAGCAATAGCATCACAAATTTCACAAATA
AAGCATTTTTTTCACTGCATTCTAGTTGTGGTTTGTCCAAACTCATCAATGTATCTTATCATGTCTGTAT
ACCGTCGACCTCTAGCTAGAGCTTGGCGTAATCATGGTCATAGCTGTTTCCTGTGTGAAATTGTTATCCG
CTCACAATTCCACACAACATACGAGCCGGAAGCATAAAGTGTAAAGCCTGGGGTGCCTAATGAGTGAGCT
AACTCACATTAATTGCGTTGCGCTCACTGCCCGCTTTCCAGTCGGGAAACCTGTCGTGCCAGCTGCATTA
ATGAATCGGCCAACGCGCGGGGAGAGGCGGTTTGCGTATTGGGCGCTCTTCCGCTTCCTCGCTCACTGAC
TCGCTGCGCTCGGTCGTTCGGCTGCGGCGAGCGGTATCAGCTCACTCAAAGGCGGTAATACGGTTATCCA
CAGAATCAGGGGATAACGCAGGAAAGAACATGTGAGCAAAAGGCCAGCAAAAGGCCAGGAACCGTAAAAA
GGCCGCGTTGCTGGCGTTTTTCCATAGGCTCCGCCCCCCTGACGAGCATCACAAAAATCGACGCTCAAGT
CAGAGGTGGCGAAACCCGACAGGACTATAAAGATACCAGGCGTTTCCCCCTGGAAGCTCCCTCGTGCGCT
CTCCTGTTCCGACCCTGCCGCTTACCGGATACCTGTCCGCCTTTCTCCCTTCGGGAAGCGTGGCGCTTTC
TCATAGCTCACGCTGTAGGTATCTCAGTTCGGTGTAGGTCGTTCGCTCCAAGCTGGGCTGTGTGCACGAA
CCCCCCGTTCAGCCCGACCGCTGCGCCTTATCCGGTAACTATCGTCTTGAGTCCAACCCGGTAAGACACG
ACTTATCGCCACTGGCAGCAGCCACTGGTAACAGGATTAGCAGAGCGAGGTATGTAGGCGGTGCTACAGA
GTTCTTGAAGTGGTGGCCTAACTACGGCTACACTAGAAGAACAGTATTTGGTATCTGCGCTCTGCTGAAG
CCAGTTACCTTCGGAAAAAGAGTTGGTAGCTCTTGATCCGGCAAACAAACCACCGCTGGTAGCGGTGGTT
TTTTTGTTTGCAAGCAGCAGATTACGCGCAGAAAAAAAGGATCTCAAGAAGATCCTTTGATCTTTTCTAC
GGGGTCTGACGCTCAGTGGAACGAAAACTCACGTTAAGGGATTTTGGTCATGAGATTATCAAAAAGGATC
TTCACCTAGATCCTTTTAAATTAAAAATGAAGTTTTAAATCAATCTAAAGTATATATGAGTAAACTTGGT
CTGACAGTTACCAATGCTTAATCAGTGAGGCACCTATCTCAGCGATCTGTCTATTTCGTTCATCCATAGT
TGCCTGACTCCCCGTCGTGTAGATAACTACGATACGGGAGGGCTTACCATCTGGCCCCAGTGCTGCAATG
ATACCGCGAGACCCACGCTCACCGGCTCCAGATTTATCAGCAATAAACCAGCCAGCCGGAAGGGCCGAGC
GCAGAAGTGGTCCTGCAACTTTATCCGCCTCCATCCAGTCTATTAATTGTTGCCGGGAAGCTAGAGTAAG
TAGTTCGCCAGTTAATAGTTTGCGCAACGTTGTTGCCATTGCTACAGGCATCGTGGTGTCACGCTCGTCG
TTTGGTATGGCTTCATTCAGCTCCGGTTCCCAACGATCAAGGCGAGTTACATGATCCCCCATGTTGTGCA
AAAAAGCGGTTAGCTCCTTCGGTCCTCCGATCGTTGTCAGAAGTAAGTTGGCCGCAGTGTTATCACTCAT
GGTTATGGCAGCACTGCATAATTCTCTTACTGTCATGCCATCCGTAAGATGCTTTTCTGTGACTGGTGAG
TACTCAACCAAGTCATTCTGAGAATAGTGTATGCGGCGACCGAGTTGCTCTTGCCCGGCGTCAATACGGG
ATAATACCGCGCCACATAGCAGAACTTTAAAAGTGCTCATCATTGGAAAACGTTCTTCGGGGCGAAAACT
CTCAAGGATCTTACCGCTGTTGAGATCCAGTTCGATGTAACCCACTCGTGCACCCAACTGATCTTCAGCA
TCTTTTACTTTCACCAGCGTTTCTGGGTGAGCAAAAACAGGAAGGCAAAATGCCGCAAAAAAGGGAATAA
GGGCGACACGGAAATGTTGAATACTCATACTCTTCCTTTTTCAATATTATTGAAGCATTTATCAGGGTTA
TTGTCTCATGAGCGGATACATATTTGAATGTATTTAGAAAAATAAACAAATAGGGGTTCCGCGCACATTT
CCCCGAAAAGTGCCACCTGACGTC
