>Addgene plasmid #188580 | WT GBA pcDNA3.1 | depositor partial sequence | sequence record 365998 | WT GBA gene
CCCGCTTGAATAATACGACTCACTATAGGGAGACCCAAGCTGGCTAGCGTTTAAACTTAAGCTTGGTACC
GAGCTCGGATCCACTAGTCCAGTGTGGTGGAATTCTGCAGATATCCAGCACAGTGGCGGCCGCGAGGGGA
TGGAGTTTTCAAGTCCTTCCAGAGAGGAATGTCCCAAGCCTTTGAGTAGGGTAAGCATCATGGCTGGCAG
CCTCACAGGATTGCTTCTACTTCAGGCAGTGTCGTGGGCATCAGGT
[1470 nt withheld, positions 257-1726]
ACCTACCTGTGGCGTCGCCAGTGA
